Addgene plasmid #89060: 1179_pAAV-U6-BbsI-gRNA-CB-EmGFP
Purpose: AAV-gRNA cloning vector with GFP reporter
Depositing lab: William Lagor. Depositing organization: Baylor College of Medicine. Publication: Somatic genome editing with CRISPR/Cas9 generates and corrects a metabolic disease. Jarrett KE, Lee CM, Yeh YH, Hsu RH, Gupta R, Zhang M, Rodriguez PJ, Lee CS, Gillard BK, Bissig KD, Pownall HJ, Martin JF, Bao G, Lagor WR. Sci Rep. 2017 Mar 16;7:44624. doi: 10.1038/srep44624. PubMed 28300165.
Backbone
  Vector backbone: pEMBL8
  Backbone size w/o insert (bp): 2508
  Total vector size (bp): 4596
  Vector type: Mammalian Expression, AAV, CRISPR
Growth in bacteria
  Bacterial resistance: Ampicillin, 100 μg/mL
  Growth temperature: 37°C
  Growth strain: DH5alpha
  Copy number: High Copy
Gene/Insert
  Gene/Insert name: EmGFP
  gRNA/shRNA sequence: gggtcttcgagaagacct
  Species: Aequorea Victoria
  Promoter: Chicken beta actin with partial CMV enhancer
  Cloning method: Restriction Enzyme; 5′ cloning site NcoI (not destroyed); 3′ cloning site NotI (not destroyed)
  Sequencing primers: 5′ CCTTCATATTTGCATATACGATACAAGGCTGTTAG
Terms and licenses: Academic/Nonprofit Terms; Industry Terms: Not Available to Industry
How to cite: 1179_pAAV-U6-BbsI-gRNA-CB-EmGFP was a gift from William Lagor (Addgene plasmid # 89060 ; http://n2t.net/addgene:89060 ; RRID:Addgene_89060)
