[The description below was written by a language model from this plasmid's Addgene catalogue record and pLannotate feature annotations shown in this document.]
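Description:
1179_pAAV-U6-BbsI-gRNA-CB-EmGFP is an AAV transfer plasmid built on a pEMBL8 backbone that serves as a cloning vector for CRISPR guide RNAs and carries a fluorescent reporter. It is listed at about 4.6 kb, and the sequenced record is slightly shorter at 4,583 nt. In E. coli it is maintained as a high-copy plasmid through a ColE1/pUC-type origin and selected with ampicillin via the β-lactamase gene and its native promoter. An f1 phage origin and short remnants of lacZα and lacI are left over from the backbone and lie outside the packaged region.

Two AAV2 inverted terminal repeats flank the payload and define the segment that is replicated and packaged into recombinant AAV particles when rep, cap and helper functions are supplied in trans. One ITR is annotated as a fragment. Within the ITRs are two independent expression units. The first is a human U6 RNA polymerase III promoter followed by a short placeholder with BbsI sites, as indicated by the construct name. It sits directly upstream of the Streptococcus pyogenes Cas9 gRNA scaffold, so that annealed oligonucleotides encoding a chosen spacer can be inserted to produce a complete single guide RNA. The second is a compact CB promoter, consisting of a partial CMV enhancer with a chicken β-actin promoter fragment. It drives mammalian codon-optimised Emerald GFP, cloned between NcoI and NotI, and is terminated by a small synthetic polyadenylation signal.

The plasmid does not encode Cas9, which must be supplied separately. EmGFP marks transfected or transduced cells, making the vector suited to delivering guides for somatic genome editing in cultured cells or in vivo.
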