Features (pLannotate 1.2.2; 17 found; start..end, strand, type, name):
      1..133     -  repeat_region  AAV2 ITR (fragment): inverted terminal repeat of adeno-associated virus serotype 2 inverted
    186..203     +  protein_bind   attB1 (fragment): mutant version of attB; recombination site for the Gateway® BP reaction BP Clonase™
    255..495     +  promoter       U6 promoter: RNA polymerase III promoter for human U6 snRNA
    522..597     +  misc_RNA       gRNA scaffold: guide RNA scaffold for the Streptococcus pyogenes CRISPR/Cas9 system
    695..800     +  enhancer       CMV enhancer (fragment): human cytomegalovirus immediate early enhancer; contains an 18-bp deletion relative to the standard CMV enhancer
    896..1029    +  promoter       chicken β-actin promoter (fragment): No description available
   1078..1797    +  CDS            EmGFP: Emerald GFP mammalian codon-optimized
   1798..1814    +  misc_feature   MCS (fragment): multiple cloning site
   1813..1834    +  misc_feature   MCS (fragment): multiple cloning site
   1848..1896    +  polyA_signal   poly(A) signal: synthetic polyadenylation signal
   1944..2077    +  repeat_region  AAV2 ITR: inverted terminal repeat of adeno-associated virus serotype 2 inverted
   2071..2127    -  CDS            lacI (fragment): lac repressor; lacI; The lac repressor binds to the lac operator to inhibit transcription in E. coli. This inhibition can be relieved by adding lactose or isopropyl-β-D-thiogalactopyranoside (IPTG).
   2310..2898    -  rep_origin     ori: high-copy-number ColE1/pMB1/pBR322/pUC origin of replication
   3069..3929    -  CDS            AmpR: β-lactamase; bla; confers resistance to ampicillin, carbenicillin, and related antibiotics
   3930..4034    -  promoter       AmpR promoter: bla
   4087..4515    -  rep_origin     f1 ori (sequence partly withheld): f1 bacteriophage origin of replication; arrow indicates direction of (+) strand synthesis
   4520..6       -  CDS            lacZα (fragment) (across the origin): LacZα fragment of β-galactosidase; lacZ fragment
>Addgene plasmid #89060 | 1179_pAAV-U6-BbsI-gRNA-CB-EmGFP | addgene full sequence | sequence record 176253 | Addgene NGS Result
CAGCTGCGCGCTCGCTCGCTCACTGAGGCCGCCCGGGCAAAGCCCGGGCGTCGGGCGACCTTTGGTCGCC
CGGCCTCAGTGAGCGAGCGAGCGCGCAGAGAGGGAGTGGCCAACTCCATCACTAGGGGTTCCTTGTAGTT
AATGATTAACCCGCCATGCTACTTATCTACGTAGCCATGCTCTGGTGTACAAAAAAGCAGGCTTTAAAGG
AACCAATTCAGTCGACTGGATCCGGTACCAAGGTCGGGCAGGAAGAGGGCCTATTTCCCATGATTCCTTC
ATATTTGCATATACGATACAAGGCTGTTAGAGAGATAATTAGAATTAATTTGACTGTAAACACAAAGATA
TTAGTACAAAATACGTGACGTAGAAAGTAATAATTTCTTGGGTAGTTTGCAGTTTTAAAATTATGTTTTA
AAATGGACTATCATATGCTTACCGTAACTTGAAAGTATTTCGATTTCTTGGCTTTATATATCTTGTGGAA
AGGACGAAACACCGGGTCTTCGAGAAGACCTGTTTTAGAGCTAGAAATAGCAAGTTAAAATAAGGCTAGT
CCGTTATCAACTTGAAAAAGTGGCACCGAGTCGGTGCTTTTTTTCTAGACCCAGCTTTCAAGCTTGATTA
ACCCGCCATGCTACTTATCTACGTAGCCATGCTCTAGGAAGATCGGAATTCGCCCTTAAGCTAGTATGCC
AAGTACGCCCCCTATTGACGTCAATGACGGTAAATGGCCCGCCTGGCATTATGCCCAGTACATGACCTTA
TGGGACTTTCCTACTTGGCAGTACATCTACTCGAGGCCACGTTCTGCTTCACTCTCCCCATCTCCCCCCC
CTCCCCACCCCCAATTTTGTATTTATTTATTTTTTAATTATTTTGTGCAGCGATGGGGGCGAGGGGCGGG
GCGGGGCGAGGCGGAGAGGTGCGGCGGCAGCCAATCAGAGCGGCGCGCTCCGAAAGTTTCCTTTTATGGC
GAGGCGGCGGCGGCGGCGGCCCTATAAAAAGCGAAGCGCGCGGCGGGCGGGAGCGGGATCAGAATGATCT
GATATCATCGATGAATTCGAGCTCACCATGGTGAGCAAGGGCGAGGAGCTGTTCACCGGGGTGGTGCCCA
TCCTGGTCGAGCTGGACGGCGACGTAAACGGCCACAAGTTCAGCGTGTCCGGCGAGGGCGAGGGCGATGC
CACCTACGGCAAGCTGACCCTGAAGTTCATCTGCACCACCGGCAAGCTGCCCGTGCCCTGGCCCACCCTC
GTGACCACCTTCACCTACGGCGTGCAGTGCTTCGCCCGCTACCCCGACCACATGAAGCAGCACGACTTCT
TCAAGTCCGCCATGCCCGAAGGCTACGTCCAGGAGCGCACCATCTTCTTCAAGGACGACGGCAACTACAA
GACCCGCGCCGAGGTGAAGTTCGAGGGCGACACCCTGGTGAACCGCATCGAGCTGAAGGGCATCGACTTC
AAGGAGGACGGCAACATCCTGGGGCACAAGCTGGAGTACAACTACAACAGCCACAAGGTCTATATCACCG
CCGACAAGCAGAAGAACGGCATCAAGGTGAACTTCAAGACCCGCCACAACATCGAGGACGGCAGCGTGCA
GCTCGCCGACCACTACCAGCAGAACACCCCCATCGGCGACGGCCCCGTGCTGCTGCCCGACAACCACTAC
CTGAGCACCCAGTCCGCCCTGAGCAAAGACCCCAACGAGAAGCGCGATCACATGGTCCTGCTGGAGTTCG
TGACCGCCGCCGGGATCACTCTCGGCATGGACGAGCTGTACAAGTAAGAATTCTGCAGTCGACGCGGGCC
CGGGATCCACCGGTGCGGCCGCTCGCGAATAAAAGATCTTTATTTTCATTAGATCTGTGTGTTGGTTTTT
TGTGTGATGCAGCTACGTAGATAAGTAGCATGGCGGGTTAATCATTAACTACAAGGAACCCCTAGTGATG
GAGTTGGCCACTCCCTCTCTGCGCGCTCGCTCGCTCACTGAGGCCGGGCGACCAAAGGTCGCCCGACGCC
CGGGCTTTGCCCGGGCGGCCTCAGTGAGCGAGCGAGCGCGCAGCTGCATTAATGAATCGGCCAACGCGCG
GGGAGAGGCGGTTTGCGTATTGGGCGCTCTTCCGCTTCCTCGCTCACTGACTCGCTGCGCTCGGTCGTTC
GGCTGCGGCGAGCGGTATCAGCTCACTCAAAGGCGGTAATACGGTTATCCACAGAATCAGGGGATAACGC
AGGAAAGAACATGTGAGCAAAAGGCCAGCAAAAGGCCAGGAACCGTAAAAAGGCCGCGTTGCTGGCGTTT
TTCCATAGGCTCCGCCCCCCTGACGAGCATCACAAAAATCGACGCTCAAGTCAGAGGTGGCGAAACCCGA
CAGGACTATAAAGATACCAGGCGTTTCCCCCTGGAAGCTCCCTCGTGCGCTCTCCTGTTCCGACCCTGCC
GCTTACCGGATACCTGTCCGCCTTTCTCCCTTCGGGAAGCGTGGCGCTTTCTCATAGCTCACGCTGTAGG
TATCTCAGTTCGGTGTAGGTCGTTCGCTCCAAGCTGGGCTGTGTGCACGAACCCCCCGTTCAGCCCGACC
GCTGCGCCTTATCCGGTAACTATCGTCTTGAGTCCAACCCGGTAAGACACGACTTATCGCCACTGGCAGC
AGCCACTGGTAACAGGATTAGCAGAGCGAGGTATGTAGGCGGTGCTACAGAGTTCTTGAAGTGGTGGCCT
AACTACGGCTACACTAGAAGAACAGTATTTGGTATCTGCGCTCTGCTGAAGCCAGTTACCTTCGGAAAAA
GAGTTGGTAGCTCTTGATCCGGCAAACAAACCACCGCTGGTAGCGGTGGTTTTTTTGTTTGCAAGCAGCA
GATTACGCGCAGAAAAAAAGGATCTCAAGAAGATCCTTTGATCTTTTCTACGGGGTCTGACGCTCAGTGG
AACGAAAACTCACGTTAAGGGATTTTGGTCATGAGATTATCAAAAAGGATCTTCACCTAGATCCTTTTAA
ATTAAAAATGAAGTTTTAAATCAATCTAAAGTATATATGAGTAAACTTGGTCTGACAGTTACCAATGCTT
AATCAGTGAGGCACCTATCTCAGCGATCTGTCTATTTCGTTCATCCATAGTTGCCTGACTCCCCGTCGTG
TAGATAACTACGATACGGGAGGGCTTACCATCTGGCCCCAGTGCTGCAATGATACCGCGAGACCCACGCT
CACCGGCTCCAGATTTATCAGCAATAAACCAGCCAGCCGGAAGGGCCGAGCGCAGAAGTGGTCCTGCAAC
TTTATCCGCCTCCATCCAGTCTATTAATTGTTGCCGGGAAGCTAGAGTAAGTAGTTCGCCAGTTAATAGT
TTGCGCAACGTTGTTGCCATTGCTACAGGCATCGTGGTGTCACGCTCGTCGTTTGGTATGGCTTCATTCA
GCTCCGGTTCCCAACGATCAAGGCGAGTTACATGATCCCCCATGTTGTGCAAAAAAGCGGTTAGCTCCTT
CGGTCCTCCGATCGTTGTCAGAAGTAAGTTGGCCGCAGTGTTATCACTCATGGTTATGGCAGCACTGCAT
AATTCTCTTACTGTCATGCCATCCGTAAGATGCTTTTCTGTGACTGGTGAGTACTCAACCAAGTCATTCT
GAGAATAGTGTATGCGGCGACCGAGTTGCTCTTGCCCGGCGTCAATACGGGATAATACCGCGCCACATAG
CAGAACTTTAAAAGTGCTCATCATTGGAAAACGTTCTTCGGGGCGAAAACTCTCAAGGATCTTACCGCTG
TTGAGATCCAGTTCGATGTAACCCACTCGTGCACCCAACTGATCTTCAGCATCTTTTACTTTCACCAGCG
TTTCTGGGTGAGCAAAAACAGGAAGGCAAAATGCCGCAAAAAAGGGAATAAGGGCGACACGGAAATGTTG
AATACTCATACTCTTCCTTTTTCAATATTATTGAAGCATTTATCAGGGTTATTGTCTCATGAGCGGATAC
ATATTTGAATGTATTTAGAAAAATAAACAAATAGGGGTTCCGCGCACATTTCCCCGAAAAGTGCCACCTA
AATTGTAAGCGTTAATATTTTGTTAAAATTCGCGTTAAATTTTTGTTAAATCAGCTCATTTTTTAACCAA
TAGGCCGAAATCGGCAAAATCCCTTATAAATCAAAAGAATAGACCGAGATAGGGT
[37 nt withheld, positions 4186-4222]
AAAGAACGTGGACTCCAACGTCAAAGG
[49 nt withheld, positions 4250-4298]
T
[91 nt withheld, positions 4300-4390]
G
[124 nt withheld, positions 4392-4515]
CCCATTCGCCATTCAGGCTGCGCAACTGTTGGGAAGGGCGATCGGTGCGGGCCTCTTCGCTATTACGC
